>Addgene plasmid #154008 | p3xFLAG SARS-CoV2 RdRp.co | addgene full sequence | sequence record 300786 | Addgene NGS Result
CGATTAAGTTGGGTAACGCCAGGGTTTTCCCAGTCACGACGTTGTAAAACGACGGCCAGTGCCAAGCTGA
TCTATACATTGAATCAATATTGGCAATTAGCCATATTAGTCATTGGTTATATAGCATAAATCAATATTGG
CTATTGGCCATTGCATACGTTGTATCTATATCATAATATGTACATTTATATTGGCTCATGTCCAATATGA
CCGCCATGTTGACATTGATTATTGACTAGTTATTAATAGTAATCAATTACGGGGTCATTAGTTCATAGCC
CATATATGGAGTTCCGCGTTACATAACTTACGGTAAATGGCCCGCCTGGCTGACCGCCCAACGACCCCCG
CCCATTGACGTCAATAATGACGTATGTTCCCATAGTAACGCCAATAGGGACTTTCCATTGACGTCAATGG
GTGGAGTATTTACGGTAAACTGCCCACTTGGCAGTACATCAAGTGTATCATATGCCAAGTCCGCCCCCTA
TTGACGTCAATGACGGTAAATGGCCCGCCTGGCATTATGCCCAGTACATGACCTTACGGGACTTTCCTAC
TTGGCAGTACATCTACGTATTAGTCATCGCTATTACCATGGTGATGCGGTTTTGGCAGTACACCAATGGG
CGTGGATAGCGGTTTGACTCACGGGGATTTCCAAGTCTCCACCCCATTGACGTCAATGGGAGTTTGTTTT
GGCACCAAAATCAACGGGACTTTCCAAAATGTCGTAATAACCCCGCCCCGTTGACGCAAATGGGCGGTAG
GCGTGTACGGTGGGAGGTCTATATAAGCAGAGCTCGTTTAGTGAACCGTCAGAATTAAGCTTGCGGCCGC
GAATTCAACATGTCCGCAGATGCGCAATCTTTTTTGAACAGAGTTTGTGGTGTAAGTGCAGCCCGTCTTA
CACCGTGCGGCACAGGCACTAGTACTGATGTCGTCTATAGGGCGTTCGATATTTATAACGATAAAGTGGC
GGGCTTCGCAAAATTCCTTAAAACTAACTGCTGTAGGTTCCAGGAAAAAGACGAAGATGACAATCTTATA
GACAGCTATTTCGTCGTTAAACGACATACTTTTAGCAACTACCAACATGAGGAAACGATCTACAACTTGC
TTAAAGATTGTCCGGCGGTAGCGAAGCACGACTTCTTCAAATTTCGGATCGATGGAGATATGGTTCCTCA
CATTTCCAGACAACGCCTGACTAAATACACTATGGCAGATCTTGTTTACGCCTTGCGACATTTTGACGAG
GGTAACTGCGATACTCTTAAGGAGATCCTCGTTACCTATAATTGCTGCGATGATGATTACTTTAATAAGA
AAGACTGGTACGATTTTGTAGAGAACCCTGATATCCTCCGGGTCTATGCGAATCTCGGGGAGCGAGTTAG
ACAGGCGCTCCTTAAGACAGTGCAATTCTGCGACGCAATGCGGAATGCCGGAATAGTGGGTGTACTTACG
CTTGATAATCAAGACCTCAACGGTAACTGGTATGACTTCGGAGATTTCATCCAGACCACGCCTGGATCAG
GCGTCCCCGTCGTGGATTCATATTACTCTCTGTTGATGCCTATTCTTACCCTTACCAGAGCTCTTACAGC
TGAATCTCATGTGGATACTGATCTCACTAAACCATACATCAAGTGGGACCTCTTGAAATATGATTTTACT
GAAGAAAGGCTGAAGCTGTTCGACAGGTACTTTAAGTATTGGGACCAAACATATCATCCGAACTGTGTGA
ATTGTCTTGATGATCGATGCATACTCCATTGTGCGAATTTTAATGTACTCTTCTCAACAGTCTTCCCACC
TACAAGTTTTGGACCGCTCGTAAGAAAAATTTTTGTGGACGGAGTCCCTTTCGTCGTCTCTACTGGCTAT
CACTTTCGAGAGTTGGGTGTCGTTCACAACCAGGACGTAAACCTTCACAGTAGTCGACTTTCCTTTAAAG
AACTGCTTGTCTACGCCGCCGACCCAGCTATGCACGCAGCCAGTGGAAACCTCTTGCTCGATAAACGAAC
TACCTGCTTTAGCGTTGCGGCCTTGACAAACAACGTCGCATTCCAGACTGTGAAGCCAGGTAATTTTAAC
AAAGACTTCTATGACTTTGCAGTTAGTAAGGGATTCTTTAAGGAAGGAAGTTCCGTTGAACTCAAACATT
TTTTTTTCGCGCAAGATGGCAATGCCGCTATCTCAGACTACGACTATTACCGATATAACCTGCCCACCAT
GTGCGACATACGCCAACTGCTTTTTGTGGTCGAAGTTGTGGATAAGTACTTTGACTGCTATGATGGGGGT
TGCATTAATGCAAACCAAGTCATTGTTAATAACCTTGATAAATCCGCTGGCTTCCCCTTTAATAAATGGG
GGAAAGCACGGTTGTATTATGACTCTATGTCCTACGAGGATCAAGATGCCTTGTTTGCGTATACCAAAAG
GAACGTTATACCCACAATTACGCAGATGAATCTGAAGTATGCCATAAGTGCGAAAAATAGGGCACGCACC
GTCGCAGGAGTAAGCATATGTTCAACAATGACCAATAGGCAATTTCATCAAAAACTGTTGAAGTCAATTG
CCGCCACGAGAGGCGCTACTGTCGTAATTGGAACATCAAAATTTTATGGGGGCTGGCATAACATGCTTAA
AACGGTGTATTCAGATGTCGAGAATCCGCACCTCATGGGCTGGGATTACCCGAAGTGCGACCGGGCAATG
CCGAACATGCTCAGGATCATGGCTAGTTTGGTACTGGCCCGGAAACATACCACATGCTGTTCACTCAGTC
ATCGATTTTATCGACTTGCGAACGAGTGCGCCCAAGTCCTGAGCGAAATGGTAATGTGTGGAGGCTCTCT
CTATGTAAAACCCGGTGGTACCTCCTCAGGAGATGCAACTACCGCGTACGCGAACTCTGTATTTAATATT
TGCCAGGCAGTAACTGCGAATGTTAATGCTCTGCTGAGCACAGATGGGAATAAGATAGCCGATAAATACG
TGCGCAACCTCCAACACCGCTTGTATGAGTGTCTGTATAGAAATCGGGACGTAGATACCGACTTTGTGAA
TGAATTTTACGCGTATCTGCGGAAGCATTTTTCTATGATGATTCTGTCCGACGATGCAGTAGTCTGCTTC
AATTCAACTTATGCTTCCCAAGGCTTGGTCGCCTCTATAAAAAATTTTAAGTCAGTCCTGTATTATCAAA
ATAATGTATTTATGTCAGAAGCTAAGTGTTGGACGGAGACCGATCTGACGAAAGGTCCCCATGAGTTCTG
CTCCCAACATACAATGCTGGTGAAGCAAGGTGATGATTACGTTTACCTCCCATACCCAGATCCGTCCCGG
ATTCTTGGGGCTGGGTGTTTCGTGGATGATATTGTGAAAACTGATGGCACACTCATGATAGAGCGGTTTG
TTTCCCTGGCTATTGATGCATACCCTCTGACGAAGCACCCAAATCAAGAGTACGCGGACGTGTTTCACTT
GTATCTGCAGTACATTCGGAAGCTGCACGACGAACTGACAGGACACATGCTTGATATGTACAGTGTCATG
CTCACTAATGATAACACTTCCCGCTATTGGGAGCCGGAGTTTTACGAAGCGATGTATACACCCCATACTG
TGCTTCAGGGGTCCCGGGCGGACTATAAGGACCATGATGGGGATTACAAAGATCATGACATCGATTATAA
AGATGATGATGACAAATGATAAGGATCCCGGGCTGACTACAAAGACCATGACGGTGATTATAAAGATCAT
GACATCGACTACAAGGATGACGATGACAAGTAGTGATCCCGGGTGGCATCCCTGTGACCCCTCCCCAGTG
CCTCTCCTGGCCCTGGAAGTTGCCACTCCAGTGCCCACCAGCCTTGTCCTAATAAAATTAAGTTGCATCA
TTTTGTCTGACTAGGTGTCCTTCTATAATATTATGGGGTGGAGGGGGGTGGTATGGAGCAAGGGGCAAGT
TGGGAAGACAACCTGTAGGGCCTGCGGGGTCTATTGGGAACCAAGCTGGAGTGCAGTGGCACAATCTTGG
CTCACTGCAATCTCCGCCTCCTGGGTTCAAGCGATTCTCCTGCCTCAGCCTCCCGAGTTGTTGGGATTCC
AGGCATGCATGACCAGGCTCAGCTAATTTTTGTTTTTTTGGTAGAGACGGGGTTTCACCATATTGGCCAG
GCTGGTCTCCAACTCCTAATCTCAGGTGATCTACCCACCTTGGCCTCCCAAATTGCTGGGATTACAGGCG
TGAACCACTGCTCCCTTCCCTGTCCTTCTGATTTTAAAATAACTATACCAGCAGGAGGACGTCCAGACAC
AGCATAGGCTACCTGGCCATGCCCAACCGGTGGGACATTTGAGTTGCTTGCTTGGCACTGTCCTCTCATG
CGTTGGGTCCACTCAGTAGATGCCTGTTGAATTGGGTACGCGGCCAGCTTGGCTGTGGAATGTGTGTCAG
TTAGGGTGTGGAAAGTCCCCAGGCTCCCCAGCAGGCAGAAGTATGCAAAGCATGCATCTCAATTAGTCAG
CAACCAGGTGTGGAAAGTCCCCAGGCTCCCCAGCAGGCAGAAGTATGCAAAGCATGCATCTCAATTAGTC
AGCAACCATAGTCCCGCCCCTAACTCCGCCCATCCCGCCCCTAACTCCGCCCAGTTCCGCCCATTCTCCG
CCCCATGGCTGACTAATTTTTTTTATTTATGCAGAGGCCGAGGCCGCCTCGGCCTCTGAGCTATTCCAGA
AGTAGTGAGGAGGCTTTTTTGGAGGAATTGATCAGCTTGGGATCTGATCAAGAGACAGGATGAGGATCGT
TTCGCATGATTGAACAAGATGGATTGCACGCAGGTTCTCCGGCCGCTTGGGTGGAGAGGCTATTCGGCTA
TGACTGGGCACAACAGACAATCGGCTGCTCTGATGCCGCCGTGTTCCGGCTGTCAGCGCAGGGGCGCCCG
GTTCTTTTTGTCAAGACCGACCTGTCCGGTGCCCTGAATGAACTGCAGGACGAGGCAGCGCGGCTATCGT
GGCTGGCCACGACGGGCGTTCCTTGCGCAGCTGTGCTCGACGTTGTCACTGAAGCGGGAAGGGACTGGCT
GCTATTGGGCGAAGTGCCGGGGCAGGATCTCCTGTCATCTCACCTTGCTCCTGCCGAGAAAGTATCCATC
ATGGCTGATGCAATGCGGCGGCTGCATACGCTTGATCCGGCTACCTGCCCATTCGACCACCAAGCGAAAC
ATCGCATCGAGCGAGCACGTACTCGGATGGAAGCCGGTCTTGTCGATCAGGATGATCTGGACGAAGAGCA
TCAGGGGCTCGCGCCAGCCGAACTGTTCGCCAGGCTCAAGGCGCGCATGCCCGACGGCGAGGATCTCGTC
GTGACCCATGGCGATGCCTGCTTGCCGAATATCATGGTGGAAAATGGCCGCTTTTCTGGATTCATCGACT
GTGGCCGGCTGGGTGTGGCGGACCGCTATCAGGACATAGCGTTGGCTACCCGTGATATTGCTGAAGAGCT
TGGCGGCGAATGGGCTGACCGCTTCCTCGTGCTTTACGGTATCGCCGCTCCCGATTCGCAGCGCATCGCC
TTCTATCGCCTTCTTGACGAGTTCTTCTGAGCGGGACTCTGGGGTTCGAAATGACCGACCAAGCGACGCC
CAACCTGCCATCACGAGATTTCGATTCCACCGCCGCCTTCTATGAAAGGTTGGGCTTCGGAATCGTTTTC
CGGGACGCCGGCTGGATGATCCTCCAGCGCGGGGATCTCATGCTGGAGTTCTTCGCCCACCCCGGGCTCG
ATCCCCTCGCGAGTTGGTTCAGCTGCTGCCTGAGGCTGGACGACCTCGCGGAGTTCTACCGGCAGTGCAA
ATCCGTCGGCATCCAGGAAACCAGCAGCGGCTATCCGCGCATCCATGCCCCCGAACTGCAGGAGTGGGGA
GGCACGATGGCCGCTTTGGTCGACCCGGACGGGACGCTCCTGCGCCTGATACAGAACGAATTGCTTGCAG
GCATCTCATGAGTGTGTCTTCCCGTTTTCCGCCTGAGGTCACTGCGTGGATGGAGCGCTGGCGCCTGCTG
CGCGACGGCGAGCTGCTCACCACCCACTCGCCAAGCTGGAACCGTAAAAAGGCCGCGTTGCTGGCGTTTT
TCCATAGGCTCCGCCGATCATAATCAGCCATACCACATTTGTAGAGGTTTTACTTGCTTTAAAAAACCTC
CCACACCTCCCCCTGAACCTGAAACATAAAATGAATGCAATTGTTGTTGTTAACTTGTTTATTGCAGCTT
ATAATGGTTACAAATAAAGCAATAGCATCACAAATTTCACAAATAAAGCATTTTTTTCACTGCATTCTAG
TTGTGGTTTGTCCAAACTCATCAATGTATCTTATCATGTCTGGATCAATTCCCTATAGTGAGTCGTATTA
AATTCGTAATCATGTCATAGCTGTTTCCTGTGTGAAATTGTTATCCGCTCACAATTCCACACAACATACG
AGCCGGAAGCATAAAGTGTAAAGCCTGGGGTGCCTAATGAGTGAGCTAACTCACATTAATTGCGTTGCGC
TCACTGCCCGCTTTCCAGTCGGGAAACCTGTCGTGCCAGCTGCATTAATGAATCGGCCAACGCGCGGGGA
GAGGCGGTTTGCGTATTGGGCGCTCTTCCGCTTCCTCGCTCACTGACTCGCTGCGCTCGGTCGTTCGGCT
GCGGCGAGCGGTATCAGCTCACTCAAAGGCGGTAATACGGTTATCCACAGAATCAGGGGATAACGCAGGA
AAGAACATGTGAGCAAAAGGCCAGCAAAAGGCCAGGAACCGTAAAAAGGCCGCGTTGCTGGCGTTTTTCC
ATAGGCTCCGCCCCCCTGACGAGCATCACAAAAATCGACGCTCAAGTCAGAGGTGGCGAAACCCGACAGG
ACTATAAAGATACCAGGCGTTTCCCCCTGGAAGCTCCCTCGTGCGCTCTCCTGTTCCGACCCTGCCGCTT
ACCGGATACCTGTCCGCCTTTCTCCCTTCGGGAAGCGTGGCGCTTTCTCATAGCTCACGCTGTAGGTATC
TCAGTTCGGTGTAGGTCGTTCGCTCCAAGCTGGGCTGTGTGCACGAACCCCCCGTTCAGCCCGACCGCTG
CGCCTTATCCGGTAACTATCGTCTTGAGTCCAACCCGGTAAGACACGACTTATCGCCACTGGCAGCAGCC
ACTGGTAACAGGATTAGCAGAGCGAGGTATGTAGGCGGTGCTACAGAGTTCTTGAAGTGGTGGCCTAACT
ACGGCTACACTAGAAGAACAGTATTTGGTATCTGCGCTCTGCTGAAGCCAGTTACCTTCGGAAAAAGAGT
TGGTAGCTCTTGATCCGGCAAACAAACCACCGCTGGTAGCGGTGGTTTTTTTGTTTGCAAGCAGCAGATT
ACGCGCAGAAAAAAAGGATCTCAAGAAGATCCTTTGATCTTTTCTACGGGGTCTGACGCTCAGTGGAACG
AAAACTCACGTTAAGGGATTTTGGTCATGAGATTATCAAAAAGGATCTTCACCTAGATCCTTTTAAATTA
AAAATGAAGTTTTAAATCAATCTAAAGTATATATGAGTAAACTTGGTCTGACAGTTACCAATGCTTAATC
AGTGAGGCACCTATCTCAGCGATCTGTCTATTTCGTTCATCCATAGTTGCCTGACTCCCCGTCGTGTAGA
TAACTACGATACGGGAGGGCTTACCATCTGGCCCCAGTGCTGCAATGATACCGCGAGACCCACGCTCACC
GGCTCCAGATTTATCAGCAATAAACCAGCCAGCCGGAAGGGCCGAGCGCAGAAGTGGTCCTGCAACTTTA
TCCGCCTCCATCCAGTCTATTAATTGTTGCCGGGAAGCTAGAGTAAGTAGTTCGCCAGTTAATAGTTTGC
GCAACGTTGTTGCCATTGCTACAGGCATCGTGGTGTCACGCTCGTCGTTTGGTATGGCTTCATTCAGCTC
CGGTTCCCAACGATCAAGGCGAGTTACATGATCCCCCATGTTGTGCAAAAAAGCGGTTAGCTCCTTCGGT
CCTCCGATCGTTGTCAGAAGTAAGTTGGCCGCAGTGTTATCACTCATGGTTATGGCAGCACTGCATAATT
CTCTTACTGTCATGCCATCCGTAAGATGCTTTTCTGTGACTGGTGAGTACTCAACCAAGTCATTCTGAGA
ATAGTGTATGCGGCGACCGAGTTGCTCTTGCCCGGCGTCAATACGGGATAATACCGCGCCACATAGCAGA
ACTTTAAAAGTGCTCATCATTGGAAAACGTTCTTCGGGGCGAAAACTCTCAAGGATCTTACCGCTGTTGA
GATCCAGTTCGATGTAACCCACTCGTGCACCCAACTGATCTTCAGCATCTTTTACTTTCACCAGCGTTTC
TGGGTGAGCAAAAACAGGAAGGCAAAATGCCGCAAAAAAGGGAATAAGGGCGACACGGAAATGTTGAATA
CTCATACTCTTCCTTTTTCAATATTATTGAAGCATTTATCAGGGTTATTGTCTCATGAGCGGATACATAT
TTGAATGTATTTAGAAAAATAAACAAATAGGGGTTCCGCGCACATTTCCCCGAAAAGTGCCACCTG
[124 nt withheld, positions 8607-8730]
C
[91 nt withheld, positions 8732-8822]
A
[49 nt withheld, positions 8824-8872]
CCTTTGACGTTGGAGTCCACGTTCTTT
[37 nt withheld, positions 8900-8936]
ACCCTATCTCGGTCTATTCTTTTGATTTATAAGGGATTTTGCCGATTTCGGCCTATTGGTTAAAAAATGA
GCTGATTTAACAAAAATTTAACGCGAATTTTAACAAAATATTAACGCTTACAATTTCCATTCGCCATTCA
GGCTGCGCAACTGTTGGGAAGGGCGATCGGTGCGGGCCTCTTCGCTATTACGCCAGCTGGCGAAAGGGGG
ATGTGCTGCAAGG
Features (pLannotate 1.2.2; 22 found; start..end, strand, type, name):
    221..600     +  enhancer       CMV enhancer: human cytomegalovirus immediate early enhancer
    602..801     +  promoter       CMV promoter: human cytomegalovirus (CMV) immediate early promoter
    853..3648    +  CDS            rep (fragment): R1AB_SARS2 - Experimental evidence at protein level: Swiss-Prot protein existence level 1. [2'-O-methyltransferase]: Methyltransferase that mediates mRNA cap 2'-O-ribose methylation to the 5'-cap structure of viral mRNAs. N7-methyl guanosine cap is a prerequisite for binding of nsp16. Therefore plays an essential role in viral mRNAs cap methylation which is essential to evade immune system. From Severe acute respiratory syndrome coronavirus 2 (2019-nCoV) (SARS-CoV-2).
   3745..3810    +  CDS            3xFLAG: three tandem FLAG® epitope tags, followed by an enterokinase cleavage site
   3821..4443    +  polyA_signal   hGH poly(A) signal: human growth hormone polyadenylation signal
   4485..4782    +  promoter       SV40 promoter: SV40 enhancer and early promoter
   4836..5627    +  CDS            neo: KKA2_KLEPN - Also known as kan, nptII. Experimental evidence at protein level: Swiss-Prot protein existence level 1. Resistance to kanamycin, neomycin, paromomycin, ribostamycin, butirosin and gentamicin B. From Klebsiella pneumoniae.
   5651..6028    +  CDS            ble: BLE_KLEPN - Experimental evidence at protein level: Swiss-Prot protein existence level 1. Binding protein with a strong affinity to the bleomycin family of antibiotics. Binds to CL990; an antimitotic-antibiotic compound. From Klebsiella pneumoniae.
   6070..6129    +  CDS            str (fragment): STR_KLEPN - Protein inferred from homology: Swiss-Prot protein existence level 3. The aminoglycoside phosphotransferases achieve inactivation of their antibiotic substrates by phosphorylation. From Klebsiella pneumoniae.
   6152..6175    -  rep_origin     CloDF13 ori (fragment): Plasmids containing the CloDF13 (CDF) origin of replication can be propagated in E. coli cells that contain additional plasmids with compatible origins.
   6176..6259    +  CDS            large T antigen (fragment): large T antigen from SV40 (simian virus 40)
   6282..6416    +  polyA_signal   SV40 poly(A) signal: SV40 polyadenylation signal
   6422..6440    -  promoter       T7 promoter: promoter for bacteriophage T7 RNA polymerase
   6478..6494    -  protein_bind   lac operator: The lac repressor binds to the lac operator to inhibit transcription in E. coli. This inhibition can be relieved by adding lactose or isopropyl-β-D-thiogalactopyranoside (IPTG). lac repressor encoded by lacI
   6502..6532    -  promoter       lac promoter: promoter for the E. coli lac operon
   6547..6568    -  protein_bind   CAP binding site: CAP binding activates transcription in the presence of cAMP. E. coli catabolite activator protein
   6581..6673    -  CDS            lacI (fragment): lac repressor; lacI; The lac repressor binds to the lac operator to inhibit transcription in E. coli. This inhibition can be relieved by adding lactose or isopropyl-β-D-thiogalactopyranoside (IPTG).
   6856..7444    -  rep_origin     ori: high-copy-number ColE1/pMB1/pBR322/pUC origin of replication
   7615..8475    -  CDS            AmpR: β-lactamase; bla; confers resistance to ampicillin, carbenicillin, and related antibiotics
   8476..8580    -  promoter       AmpR promoter: bla
   8607..9035    +  rep_origin     f1 ori (sequence partly withheld): f1 bacteriophage origin of replication; arrow indicates direction of (+) strand synthesis
   9066..61      -  CDS            lacZα (fragment) (across the origin): LacZα fragment of β-galactosidase; lacZ fragment
