[The description below was written by a language model from this plasmid's Addgene catalogue record and pLannotate feature annotations shown in this document.]
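Description:
p3xFLAG SARS-CoV2 RdRp.co is a 9,159 bp mammalian expression plasmid built on the commercial p3xFLAG-CMV-14 backbone. It is maintained in E. coli as a high-copy plasmid through a ColE1/pUC-type origin and selected with ampicillin via the β-lactamase gene. An f1 phage origin is also present. For selection in mammalian cells, an SV40 enhancer/early promoter drives the neomycin phosphotransferase gene (G418 resistance), terminated by an SV40 polyadenylation signal. The automated annotation also picks up a ble reading frame and a short str fragment downstream of neo, along with several small remnants (lac promoter/operator, lacI, lacZα, a T7 promoter, and CloDF13 and large T antigen fragments). These appear to be backbone carry-over rather than functional parts of the design.

The payload is a synthetic, codon-optimized coding sequence for SARS-CoV-2 Nsp12, the RNA-dependent RNA polymerase derived from the ORF1ab polyprotein, cloned between EcoRI and BamHI sites that both remain intact. The feature table recognises it as a fragment of the viral replicase polyprotein. The functional text attached to that hit describes the 2'-O-methyltransferase, a different polyprotein product, and does not apply to this insert. Transcription is driven by the human cytomegalovirus immediate-early enhancer and promoter and terminated by the human growth hormone polyadenylation signal. The open reading frame is fused at its C terminus to a 3xFLAG epitope, which allows detection or immunoprecipitation with anti-FLAG antibodies. The stated purpose is expression of Nsp12 in mammalian cells, and the associated publication concerns development and characterization of a monoclonal antibody against this protein.
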