Addgene plasmid #154008: p3xFLAG SARS-CoV2 RdRp.co
Purpose: Expression of codon-optimized SARS-CoV2 Nsp12 (RdRp) in mammalian cells
Depositing lab: Patrick Moore. Publication: Development and characterization of a new monoclonal antibody against SARS-CoV-2 NSP12 (RdRp). Meng W, Guo S, Cao S, Shuda M, Robinson-McCarthy LR, McCarthy KR, Shuda Y, Paniz Mondolfi AE, Bryce C, Grimes Z, Sordillo EM, Cordon-Cardo C, Li P, Zhang H, Perlman S, Guo H, Gao SJ, Chang Y, Moore PS. J Med Virol. 2023 Jan;95(1):e28246. doi: 10.1002/jmv.28246. Epub 2022 Nov 2. PubMed 36271490.
Backbone
  Vector backbone: p3xFLAG-CMV-14
  Backbone manufacturer: Sigma
  Backbone size w/o insert (bp): 6310
  Total vector size (bp): 9159
  Vector type: Mammalian Expression
  Selectable markers: Neomycin (select with G418)
Growth in bacteria
  Bacterial resistance: Ampicillin, 100 μg/mL
  Growth temperature: 37°C
  Growth strain: NEB Stable
  Copy number: High Copy
Gene/Insert
  Gene/Insert name: Codon-optimized SARS-CoV2 Nsp12 from ORF1ab (alt name: SARS-CoV2 RdRp)
  Species: Synthetic
  Insert size (bp): 2892
  GenBank ID: MN985325.1
  Entrez Gene: ORF1ab (a.k.a. GU280_gp01)
  Promoter: CMV
  Tag / fusion protein: 3xFLAG tag (C terminal on insert)
  Cloning method: Restriction Enzyme; 5′ cloning site EcoRI (not destroyed); 3′ cloning site BamHI (not destroyed)
  Sequencing primers: 5′ CMV forward; 3′ 3xFLAG reverse
Terms and licenses: Academic/Nonprofit Terms; Industry Terms
Depositor comments: Insert DNA was synthesized by IDT
How to cite: p3xFLAG SARS-CoV2 RdRp.co was a gift from Patrick Moore (Addgene plasmid # 154008 ; http://n2t.net/addgene:154008 ; RRID:Addgene_154008)
