>Addgene plasmid #154008 | p3xFLAG SARS-CoV2 RdRp.co | depositor partial sequence | sequence record 297807 | Full SARS-CoV2 Nsp12 sequence cloned in EcoRI and BamHI sites of p3xFLAG-CMV-14 was confirmed
GAATTCAACATGTCCGCAGATGCGCAATCTTTTTTGAACAGAGTTTGTGGTGTAAGTGCAGCCCGTCTTA
CACCGTGCGGCACAGGCACTAGTACTGATGTCGTCTATAGGGCGTTCGATATTTATAACGATAAAGTGGC
GGGCTTCGCAAAATTCCTTAAAACTAACTGCTGTAGGTTCCAGGAAAAAGACGAAGATGACAATCTTATA
GACAGCTATTTCGTCGTTAAACGACATACTTTTAGCAACTACCAACATGAGGAAACGATCTACAACTTGC
TTAAAGATTGTCCGGCGGTAGCGAAGCACGACTTCTTCAAATTTCGGATCGATGGAGATATGGTTCCTCA
CATTTCCAGACAACGCCTGACTAAATACACTATGGCAGATCTTGTTTACGCCTTGCGACATTTTGACGAG
GGTAACTGCGATACTCTTAAGGAGATCCTCGTTACCTATAATTGCTGCGATGATGATTACTTTAATAAGA
AAGACTGGTACGATTTTGTAGAGAACCCTGATATCCTCCGGGTCTATGCGAATCTCGGGGAGCGAGTTAG
ACAGGCGCTCCTTAAGACAGTGCAATTCTGCGACGCAATGCGGAATGCCGGAATAGTGGGTGTACTTACG
CTTGATAATCAAGACCTCAACGGTAACTGGTATGACTTCGGAGATTTCATCCAGACCACGCCTGGATCAG
GCGTCCCCGTCGTGGATTCATATTACTCTCTGTTGATGCCTATTCTTACCCTTACCAGAGCTCTTACAGC
TGAATCTCATGTGGATACTGATCTCACTAAACCATACATCAAGTGGGACCTCTTGAAATATGATTTTACT
GAAGAAAGGCTGAAGCTGTTCGACAGGTACTTTAAGTATTGGGACCAAACATATCATCCGAACTGTGTGA
ATTGTCTTGATGATCGATGCATACTCCATTGTGCGAATTTTAATGTACTCTTCTCAACAGTCTTCCCACC
TACAAGTTTTGGACCGCTCGTAAGAAAAATTTTTGTGGACGGAGTCCCTTTCGTCGTCTCTACTGGCTAT
CACTTTCGAGAGTTGGGTGTCGTTCACAACCAGGACGTAAACCTTCACAGTAGTCGACTTTCCTTTAAAG
AACTGCTTGTCTACGCCGCCGACCCAGCTATGCACGCAGCCAGTGGAAACCTCTTGCTCGATAAACGAAC
TACCTGCTTTAGCGTTGCGGCCTTGACAAACAACGTCGCATTCCAGACTGTGAAGCCAGGTAATTTTAAC
AAAGACTTCTATGACTTTGCAGTTAGTAAGGGATTCTTTAAGGAAGGAAGTTCCGTTGAACTCAAACATT
TTTTTTTCGCGCAAGATGGCAATGCCGCTATCTCAGACTACGACTATTACCGATATAACCTGCCCACCAT
GTGCGACATACGCCAACTGCTTTTTGTGGTCGAAGTTGTGGATAAGTACTTTGACTGCTATGATGGGGGT
TGCATTAATGCAAACCAAGTCATTGTTAATAACCTTGATAAATCCGCTGGCTTCCCCTTTAATAAATGGG
GGAAAGCACGGTTGTATTATGACTCTATGTCCTACGAGGATCAAGATGCCTTGTTTGCGTATACCAAAAG
GAACGTTATACCCACAATTACGCAGATGAATCTGAAGTATGCCATAAGTGCGAAAAATAGGGCACGCACC
GTCGCAGGAGTAAGCATATGTTCAACAATGACCAATAGGCAATTTCATCAAAAACTGTTGAAGTCAATTG
CCGCCACGAGAGGCGCTACTGTCGTAATTGGAACATCAAAATTTTATGGGGGCTGGCATAACATGCTTAA
AACGGTGTATTCAGATGTCGAGAATCCGCACCTCATGGGCTGGGATTACCCGAAGTGCGACCGGGCAATG
CCGAACATGCTCAGGATCATGGCTAGTTTGGTACTGGCCCGGAAACATACCACATGCTGTTCACTCAGTC
ATCGATTTTATCGACTTGCGAACGAGTGCGCCCAAGTCCTGAGCGAAATGGTAATGTGTGGAGGCTCTCT
CTATGTAAAACCCGGTGGTACCTCCTCAGGAGATGCAACTACCGCGTACGCGAACTCTGTATTTAATATT
TGCCAGGCAGTAACTGCGAATGTTAATGCTCTGCTGAGCACAGATGGGAATAAGATAGCCGATAAATACG
TGCGCAACCTCCAACACCGCTTGTATGAGTGTCTGTATAGAAATCGGGACGTAGATACCGACTTTGTGAA
TGAATTTTACGCGTATCTGCGGAAGCATTTTTCTATGATGATTCTGTCCGACGATGCAGTAGTCTGCTTC
AATTCAACTTATGCTTCCCAAGGCTTGGTCGCCTCTATAAAAAATTTTAAGTCAGTCCTGTATTATCAAA
ATAATGTATTTATGTCAGAAGCTAAGTGTTGGACGGAGACCGATCTGACGAAAGGTCCCCATGAGTTCTG
CTCCCAACATACAATGCTGGTGAAGCAAGGTGATGATTACGTTTACCTCCCATACCCAGATCCGTCCCGG
ATTCTTGGGGCTGGGTGTTTCGTGGATGATATTGTGAAAACTGATGGCACACTCATGATAGAGCGGTTTG
TTTCCCTGGCTATTGATGCATACCCTCTGACGAAGCACCCAAATCAAGAGTACGCGGACGTGTTTCACTT
GTATCTGCAGTACATTCGGAAGCTGCACGACGAACTGACAGGACACATGCTTGATATGTACAGTGTCATG
CTCACTAATGATAACACTTCCCGCTATTGGGAGCCGGAGTTTTACGAAGCGATGTATACACCCCATACTG
TGCTTCAGGGGTCCCGGGCGGACTATAAGGACCATGATGGGGATTACAAAGATCATGACATCGATTATAA
AGATGATGATGACAAATGATAAGGATCC
